Addgene plasmid #187810: GB4068
Purpose: Module for the constitutive expression of Cup2:Gal4AD and copper-inducible expression of dCasEV2.1 (dCas9:EDLL and MS2:VPR).
Depositing lab: Diego Orzaez. Depositing organization: Instituto de Biologia Molecular y Celular de Plantas. Publication: Tunable control of insect pheromone biosynthesis in Nicotiana benthamiana. Kallam K, Moreno-Gimenez E, Mateos-Fernandez R, Tansley C, Gianoglio S, Orzaez D, Patron N. Plant Biotechnol J. 2023 Apr 9. doi: 10.1111/pbi.14048. PubMed 37032497.
Backbone
  Vector backbone: pLX-B3_omega1
  Vector type: Plant Expression
Growth in bacteria
  Bacterial resistance: Spectinomycin, 50 μg/mL
  Growth temperature: 37°C
  Growth strain: DH5alpha
  Copy number: Low Copy
Gene/Insert
  Gene/Insert name: copper-inducible dCasEV2.1
  Species: Synthetic
  Cloning method: Restriction Enzyme; 5′ cloning site Unknown (unknown if destroyed)
Terms and licenses: Academic/Nonprofit Terms; Industry Terms: Not Available to Industry
Depositor comments: Contains the Transcriptional Units for constitutive expression of hygromycin resistance and CUP2:GAL4, and for copper-inducible expression of dCas9:EDLL and MS2:VPR (dCasEV2.1)
How to cite: GB4068 was a gift from Diego Orzaez (Addgene plasmid # 187810 ; http://n2t.net/addgene:187810 ; RRID:Addgene_187810)
