[The description below was written by a language model from this plasmid's Addgene catalogue record and pLannotate feature annotations shown in this document.]
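Description:
GB4068 is a plant expression module built in the pLX-B3_omega1 backbone, a low-copy binary T-DNA vector. It replicates through the broad-host-range pBBR1 origin with its Rep protein and is selected in bacteria with spectinomycin via the aadA (SmR) gene. The payload is a synthetic copper-switchable version of the dCasEV2.1 programmable transcriptional activator, intended for delivery into plants.

The design works as a two-tier circuit. A nopaline synthase (NOS) promoter and NOS terminator drive constitutive expression of a fusion between the yeast copper-responsive factor CUP2 (ACE1) and the GAL4 activation domain. CUP2 binds its target sequence in the CUP1 metallothionein promoter only in the presence of copper. Tandem CUP1 promoter fragments placed upstream of the Cas9-derived coding sequence therefore act as copper-dependent operator sites. This sequence is described in the record as dCas9, fused at its C-terminus to an ERF098-derived segment corresponding to the EDLL activation motif, and it ends in a NOS terminator. On copper treatment, the dCas9:EDLL component is thus induced and, together with MS2:VPR, can activate genes targeted by guide RNAs supplied separately.

The catalogue entry also lists transcriptional units for copper-inducible MS2:VPR and constitutive hygromycin resistance. The annotated 10,061-nt sequence shows neither of these features, and only left border T-DNA repeats were detected, with no right border. It is therefore unclear whether these parts are absent from this record or simply went unrecognised by the annotation. The associated publication applied this system to tunable control of insect pheromone biosynthesis in Nicotiana benthamiana.
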