Features (pLannotate 1.2.2; 19 found; start..end, strand, type, name):
     46..91      +  promoter       CUP1 promoter (fragment): S. cerevisiae CUP1; inducible metallothionein promoter, regulated by Cu2+
    273..4375    +  CDS            Cas9 (fragment): Cas9 (Csn1) endonuclease from the Streptococcus pyogenes Type II CRISPR/Cas system generates RNA-guided double strand breaks in DNA
   4463..4534    +  CDS            ERF098 (fragment): ERF98_ARATH - Experimental evidence at protein level: Swiss-Prot protein existence level 1. Probably acts as a transcriptional activator. Binds to the GCC-box pathogenesis-related promoter element. May be involved in the regulation of gene expression by stress factors and by components of stress signal transduction pathways (By similarity). From Arabidopsis thaliana (Mouse-ear cress).
   4561..4813    +  terminator     NOS terminator: nopaline synthase terminator and poly(A) signal
   4934..5021    +  promoter       AmpR promoter (fragment): bla
   5262..6053    -  CDS            SmR: aminoglycoside adenylyltransferase (Murphy, 1985); aadA; confers resistance to spectinomycin and streptomycin
   6060..6116    -  CDS            GmR (fragment): gentamycin acetyltransferase; aacC1; confers resistance to gentamycin
   6275..6937    -  CDS            pBBR1 Rep: replication protein for the broad-host-range plasmid pBBR1 from Bordetella bronchiseptica
   6938..7709    -  rep_origin     pBBR1 oriV: replication origin of the broad-host-range plasmid pBBR1 from Bordetella bronchiseptica; requires the pBBR1 Rep protein for replication
   7929..7953    +  misc_feature   LB T-DNA repeat: left border repeat from octopine Ach5 T-DNA
   7980..8004    +  misc_feature   LB T-DNA repeat: left border repeat from nopaline C58 T-DNA
   8076..8163    -  promoter       AmpR promoter (fragment): bla
   8284..8536    -  terminator     NOS terminator: nopaline synthase terminator and poly(A) signal
   8562..8812    -  CDS            GAL4 activation domain (fragment): activation domain of the GAL4 transcriptional activator; Saccharomyces cerevisiae GAL4 (truncated)
   8815..9489    -  CDS            CUP2: CUP2_YEAST - Also known as ACE1. Experimental evidence at protein level: Swiss-Prot protein existence level 1. Trans-acting regulatory protein that activates transcription of the CUP1 gene (metallothionein) in response to copper ions. Binds to the CUP1 UAS sequence 5'-GCTTCTTTTCCGCTGA-3'. Binds DNA only in presence of copper or silver. Copper seems to alter the conformation of the protein. From Saccharomyces cerevisiae (strain ATCC 204508 / S288c) (Baker's yeast).
   9527..9706    -  promoter       NOS promoter: nopaline synthase promoter
   9971..10016   +  promoter       CUP1 promoter (fragment): S. cerevisiae CUP1; inducible metallothionein promoter, regulated by Cu2+
  10017..10060   +  promoter       CUP1 promoter (fragment): S. cerevisiae CUP1; inducible metallothionein promoter, regulated by Cu2+
  10061..43      +  promoter       CUP1 promoter (fragment) (across the origin): S. cerevisiae CUP1; inducible metallothionein promoter, regulated by Cu2+
>Addgene plasmid #187810 | GB4068 | addgene full sequence | sequence record 377717 | Addgene NGS Result
GCGATGCGTCTTTTCCGCTGAACCGTTCCAGCAAAAAAGACTAGGAGAGCGATGCGTCTTTTCCGCTGAA
CCGTTCCAGCAAAAAAGACTATCCCGTCCTAATACCTCTACGTGCAAGCAGTATAAAAACAAAATACATA
AACATAACTAAAATCTCATATCGTTGTAATTGTCATATACTAGTGGTAATTAAGTCCAGTTACACTTAAG
GTTAAATTTGCTGACTCTTTTTTACCTTTCATTTCTGAAAATGCCCAAGAAGAAGAGGAAGGTGGACAAG
AAGTACTCCATTGGGCTCGCTATCGGCACAAACAGCGTCGGCTGGGCCGTCATTACGGACGAGTACAAGG
TGCCGAGCAAAAAATTCAAAGTTCTGGGCAATACCGATCGCCACAGCATAAAGAAGAACCTCATTGGCGC
CCTCCTGTTCGACTCCGGGGAAACGGCCGAAGCCACGCGGCTCAAAAGAACAGCACGGCGCAGATATACC
CGCAGAAAGAATCGGATCTGCTACCTGCAGGAGATCTTTAGTAATGAGATGGCTAAGGTGGATGACTCTT
TCTTCCATAGGCTGGAGGAGTCCTTTTTGGTGGAGGAGGATAAAAAGCACGAGCGCCACCCAATCTTTGG
CAATATCGTGGACGAGGTGGCGTACCATGAAAAGTACCCAACCATATATCATCTGAGGAAGAAGCTTGTA
GACAGTACTGATAAGGCTGACTTGCGGTTGATCTATCTCGCGCTGGCGCATATGATCAAATTTCGGGGAC
ACTTCCTCATCGAGGGGGACCTGAACCCAGACAACAGCGATGTCGACAAACTCTTTATCCAACTGGTTCA
GACTTACAATCAGCTTTTCGAAGAGAACCCGATCAACGCATCCGGAGTTGACGCCAAAGCAATCCTGAGC
GCTAGGCTGTCCAAATCCCGGCGGCTCGAAAACCTCATCGCACAGCTCCCTGGGGAGAAGAAGAACGGCC
TGTTTGGTAATCTTATCGCCCTGTCACTCGGGCTGACCCCCAACTTTAAATCTAACTTCGACCTGGCCGA
AGATGCCAAGCTTCAACTGAGCAAAGACACCTACGATGATGATCTCGACAATCTGCTGGCCCAGATCGGC
GACCAGTACGCAGACCTTTTTTTGGCGGCAAAGAACCTGTCAGACGCCATTCTGCTGAGTGATATTCTGC
GAGTGAACACGGAGATCACCAAAGCTCCGCTGAGCGCTAGTATGATCAAGCGCTATGATGAGCACCACCA
AGACTTGACTTTGCTGAAGGCCCTTGTCAGACAGCAACTGCCTGAGAAGTACAAGGAAATTTTCTTCGAT
CAGTCTAAAAATGGCTACGCCGGATACATTGACGGCGGAGCAAGCCAGGAGGAATTTTACAAATTTATTA
AGCCCATCTTGGAAAAAATGGACGGCACCGAGGAGCTGCTGGTAAAGCTTAACAGAGAAGATCTGTTGCG
CAAACAGCGCACTTTCGACAATGGAAGCATCCCCCACCAGATTCACCTGGGCGAACTGCACGCTATCCTC
AGGCGGCAAGAGGATTTCTACCCCTTTTTGAAAGATAACAGGGAAAAGATTGAGAAAATCCTCACATTTC
GGATACCCTACTATGTAGGCCCCCTCGCCCGGGGAAATTCCAGATTCGCGTGGATGACTCGCAAATCAGA
AGAGACTATCACTCCCTGGAACTTCGAGGAAGTCGTGGATAAGGGGGCCTCTGCCCAGTCCTTCATCGAA
AGGATGACTAACTTTGATAAAAATCTGCCTAACGAAAAGGTGCTTCCTAAACACTCTCTGCTGTACGAGT
ACTTCACAGTTTATAACGAGCTCACCAAGGTCAAATACGTCACAGAAGGGATGAGAAAGCCAGCATTCCT
GTCTGGAGAGCAGAAGAAAGCTATCGTGGACCTCCTCTTCAAGACGAACCGGAAAGTTACCGTGAAACAG
CTCAAAGAAGATTATTTCAAAAAGATTGAATGTTTCGACTCTGTTGAAATCAGCGGAGTGGAGGATCGCT
TCAACGCATCCCTGGGAACGTATCACGATCTCCTGAAAATCATTAAAGACAAGGACTTCCTGGACAATGA
GGAGAACGAGGACATTCTTGAGGACATTGTCCTCACCCTTACGTTGTTTGAAGATAGGGAGATGATTGAA
GAACGCTTGAAAACTTACGCTCATCTCTTCGACGACAAAGTCATGAAACAGCTCAAGAGGCGCCGATATA
CAGGATGGGGGCGGCTGTCAAGAAAACTGATCAATGGGATCCGAGACAAGCAGAGTGGAAAGACAATCCT
GGATTTTCTTAAGTCCGATGGATTTGCCAACCGGAACTTCATGCAGTTGATCCATGATGACTCTCTCACC
TTTAAGGAGGACATCCAGAAAGCACAAGTTTCTGGCCAGGGGGACAGTCTCCACGAGCACATCGCTAATC
TTGCAGGTAGCCCAGCTATCAAAAAGGGAATACTGCAGACCGTTAAGGTCGTGGATGAACTCGTCAAAGT
AATGGGAAGGCATAAGCCCGAGAATATCGTTATCGAGATGGCCCGAGAGAACCAAACTACCCAGAAGGGA
CAGAAGAACAGTAGGGAAAGGATGAAGAGGATTGAAGAGGGTATAAAAGAACTGGGGTCCCAAATCCTTA
AGGAACACCCAGTTGAAAACACCCAGCTTCAGAATGAGAAGCTCTACCTGTACTACCTGCAGAACGGCAG
GGACATGTACGTGGATCAGGAACTGGACATCAATCGGCTCTCCGACTACGACGTGGATGCCATCGTGCCC
CAGTCTTTTCTCAAAGATGATTCTATTGATAATAAAGTGTTGACAAGATCCGATAAAAATAGAGGGAAGA
GTGATAACGTCCCCTCAGAAGAAGTTGTCAAGAAAATGAAAAATTATTGGCGGCAGCTGCTGAACGCCAA
ACTGATCACACAACGGAAGTTCGATAATCTGACTAAGGCTGAACGAGGTGGCCTGTCTGAGTTGGATAAA
GCCGGCTTCATCAAAAGGCAGCTTGTTGAGACACGCCAGATCACCAAGCACGTGGCCCAAATTCTCGATT
CACGCATGAACACCAAGTACGATGAAAATGACAAACTGATTCGAGAGGTGAAAGTTATTACTCTGAAGTC
TAAGCTGGTTTCAGATTTCAGAAAGGACTTTCAGTTTTATAAGGTGAGAGAGATCAACAATTACCACCAT
GCGCATGATGCCTACCTGAATGCAGTGGTAGGCACTGCACTTATCAAAAAATATCCCAAGCTTGAATCTG
AATTTGTTTACGGAGACTATAAAGTGTACGATGTTAGGAAAATGATCGCAAAGTCTGAGCAGGAAATAGG
CAAGGCCACCGCTAAGTACTTCTTTTACAGCAATATTATGAATTTTTTCAAGACCGAGATTACACTGGCC
AATGGAGAGATTCGGAAGCGACCACTTATCGAAACAAACGGAGAAACAGGAGAAATCGTGTGGGACAAGG
GTAGGGATTTCGCGACAGTCCGGAAGGTCCTGTCCATGCCGCAGGTGAACATCGTTAAAAAGACCGAAGT
ACAGACCGGAGGCTTCTCCAAGGAAAGTATCCTCCCGAAAAGGAACAGCGACAAGCTGATCGCACGCAAA
AAAGATTGGGACCCCAAGAAATACGGCGGATTCGATTCTCCTACAGTCGCTTACAGTGTACTGGTTGTGG
CCAAAGTGGAGAAAGGGAAGTCTAAAAAACTCAAAAGCGTCAAGGAACTGCTGGGCATCACAATCATGGA
GCGATCAAGCTTCGAAAAAAACCCCATCGACTTTCTCGAGGCGAAAGGATATAAAGAGGTCAAAAAAGAC
CTCATCATTAAGCTTCCCAAGTACTCTCTCTTTGAGCTTGAAAACGGCCGGAAACGAATGCTCGCTAGTG
CGGGCGAGCTGCAGAAAGGTAACGAGCTGGCACTGCCCTCTAAATACGTTAATTTCTTGTATCTGGCCAG
CCACTATGAAAAGCTCAAAGGATCTCCCGAAGATAATGAGCAGAAGCAGCTGTTCGTGGAACAACACAAA
CACTACCTTGATGAGATCATCGAGCAAATAAGCGAATTCTCCAAAAGAGTGATCCTCGCCGACGCTAACC
TCGATAAGGTGCTTTCTGCTTACAATAAGCACAGGGATAAGCCCATCAGGGAGCAGGCAGAAAACATTAT
CCACTTGTTTACTCTGACCAACTTGGGCGCGCCTGCAGCCTTCAAGTACTTCGACACCACCATAGACAGA
AAGCGGTACACCTCTACAAAGGAGGTCCTGGACGCCACACTGATTCATCAGTCAATTACGGGGCTCTATG
AAACAAGAATCGACCTCTCTCAGCTCGGTGGAGACAGCAGGGCTGATTCGGATCCTAAAAAGAAGCGAAA
GGTAGACCCGAAGAAAAAGAGGAAGGTAGATCCAAAGAAGAAGCGCAAGGTAGAAGTGTTTGAATTTGAA
TATCTGGATGATAAAGTGCTGGAAGAACTGCTGGATAGCGAAGAACGCAAACGCTGAGCTTGGAATGGAT
CTTCGATCCCGATCGTTCAAACATTTGGCAATAAAGTTTCTTAAGATTGAATCCTGTTGCCGGTCTTGCG
ACGATTATCATATAATTTCTGTTGAATTACGTTAAGCATGTAATAATTAACATGTAATGCATGACGTTAT
TTATGAGATGGGTTTTTATGATTAGAGTCCCGCAATTATACATTTAATACGCGATAGAAAACAAAATATA
GCGCGCAAACTAGGATAAATTATCGCGCGCGGTGTCATCTATGTTACTAGATCGGGAATTGCCAAGCTAA
TTCTTGAAGACGAAAGGGCCTCGTGATACGCCTATTTTTATAGGTTAATGTCATGATAATAATGGTTTCT
TAGACGTCAGGTGGCACTTTTCGGGGAAATGTGCGCGGAACCCCTATTTGTTTATTTTTCTAAATACATT
CAAATATGTATCCGCTCATGAGACAATAACCCTGATAAATGCTTCAATAATGGGACCGACTCGCGCTGTC
AGGAGACCGGACAAGGATGCGAGCTAGCCTGCAGGAATTGTTGATTTTGTGATGACTGATGGCAGGATAT
ATGCGGTTGTAATTCATTTTTATTGTCTAAATTTCTGTATTTGTTTGTTTGTTCGGTTGTAAATTTTTTT
GGAAGAACAAGAAAAGAAAAAACACCCGTTAGGGTGTTTTTAGTTAGTGTGGCGCGCCGACTTGCGACAT
GCGGTCCTTTGTTATTTGCCGACTACCTTGGTGATCTCGCCTTTCACGTAGTGGACAAATTCTTCCAACT
GATCTGCGCGCGAGGCCAAGCGATCTTCTTCTTGTCCAAGATAAGCCTGTCTAGCTTCAAGTATGACGGG
CTGATACTGGGCCGGCAGGCGCTCCATTGCCCAGTCGGCAGCGACATCCTTCGGCGCGATTTTGCCGGTT
ACTGCGCTGTACCAAATGCGGGACAACGTAAGCACTACATTTCGCTCATCGCCAGCCCAGTCGGGCGGCG
AGTTCCATAGCGTTAAGGTTTCATTTAGCGCCTCAAATAGATCCTGTTCAGGAACCGGATCAAAGAGTTC
CTCCGCCGCTGGACCTACCAAGGCAACGCTATGTTCTCTTGCTTTTGTCAGCAAGATAGCCAGATCAATG
TCGATCGTGGCTGGCTCGAAGATACCTGCAAGAATGTCATTGCGCTGCCATTCTCCAAATTGCAGTTCGC
GCTTAGCTGGATAACGCCACGGAATGATGTCGTCGTGCACAACAATGGTGACTTCTACAGCGCGGAGAAT
CTCGCTCTCTCCAGGGGAAGCCGAAGTTTCCAAAAGGTCGTTGATCAAAGCTCGCCGCGTTGTTTCATCA
AGCCTTACGGTCACCGTAACCAGCAAATCAATATCACTGTGTGGCTTCAGGCCGCCATCCACTGCGGAGC
CGTACAAATGTACGGCCAGCAACGTCGGTTCGAGATGGCGCTCGATGACGCCAACTACCTCTGATAGTTG
AGTCGATACTTCGGCGATCACCGCTTCCCTCATGATGTTTAACTTTGTTTTAGGGCGACTGCCCTGCTGC
GTAACATCGTTGCTGCTCCATAACATCAAACATCGACCCACGGCGTAACGCGCTTGCTGCTTGGATGCCC
GAGGCATAGACTGTACCCCAAAAAAACAGTCATAACAAGCCATGAAAACCGCCACTGCGCCGTTACCACC
GCTGCGTTCGGTCAAGGTTCGATCGGATTGGCGGTTATGCGGTTCTACCGGCGCGGCAGCGTTACCCGTG
TCGGCGGCTCCAACGGCTCGCCATCGTCCAGAAAACACGGCTCATCGGGCATCGGCAGGCGCTGCTGCCC
GCGCCGTTCCCATTCCTCCGTTTCGGTCAAGGCTGGCAGGTCTGGTTCCATGCCCGGAATGCCGGGCTGG
CTGGGCGGCTCCTCGCCGGGGCCGGTCGGTAGTTGCTGCTCGCCCGGATACAGGGTCGGGATGCGGCGCA
GGTCGCCATGCCCCAACAGCGATTCGTCCTGGTCGTCGTGATCAACCACCACGGCGGCACTGAACACCGA
CAGGCGCAACTGGTCGCGGGGCTGGCCCCACGCCACGCGGTCATTGACCACGTAGGCCGACACGGTGCCG
GGGCCGTTGAGCTTCACGACGGAGATCCAGCGCTCGGCCACCAAGTCCTTGACTGCGTATTGGACCGTCC
GCAAAGAACGTCCGATGAGCTTGGAAAGTGTCTTCTGGCTGACCACCACGGCGTTCTGGTGGCCCATCTG
CGCCACGAGGTGATGCAGCAGCATTGCCGCCGTGGGTTTCCTCGCAATAAGCCCGGCCCACGCCTCATGC
GCTTTGCGTTCCGTTTGCACCCAGTGACCGGGCTTGTTCTTGGCTTGAATGCCGATTTCTCTGGACTGCG
TGGCCATGCTTATCTCCATGCGGTAGGGGTGCCGCACGGTTGCGGCACCATGCGCAATCAGCTGCAACTT
TTCGGCAGCGCGACAACAATTATGCGTTGCGTAAAAGTGGCAGTCAATTACAGATTTTCTTTAACCTACG
CAATGAGCTATTGCGGGGGGTGCCGCAATGAGCTGTTGCGTACCCCCCTTTTTTAAGTTGTTGATTTTTA
AGTCTTTCGCATTTCGCCCTATATCTAGTTCTTTGGTGCCCAAAGAAGGGCACCCCTGCGGGGTTCCCCC
ACGCCTTCGGCGCGGCTCCCCCTCCGGCAAAAAGTGGCCCCTCCGGGGCTTGTTGATCGACTGCGCGGCC
TTCGGCCTTGCCCAAGGTGGCGCTGCCCCCTTGGAACCCCCGCACTCGCCGCCGTGAGGCTCGGGGGGCA
GGCGGGCGGGCTTCGCCCTTCGACTGCCCCCACTCGCATAGGCTTGGGTCGTTCCAGGCGCGTCAAGGCC
AAGCCGCTGCGCGGTCGCTGCGCGAGCCTTGACCCGCCTTCCACTTGGTGTCCAACCGGCAAGCGAAGCG
CGCAGGCCGCAGGCCGGAGGCTTTTCCCCAGAGAAAATTAAAAAAATTGATGGGGCAAGGCCGCAGGCCG
CGCAGTTGGAGCCGGTGGGTATGTGGTCGAAGGCTGGGTAGCCGGTGGGCAATCCCTGTGGTCAAGCTCG
TGGGCAGGCGCAGCCTGTCCATCAGCTTGTCCAGCAGGGTTGTCCACGGGCCGAGCGAAGCGAGCCAGCC
GGTGGCCGCTCGCGGCCATCGTCCACATATCCACGGGCTGGCAAGGGAGCGCAGCGACCGCGCAGGGCGA
AGCCCGGAGAGCAAGCCCGTAGGGGGCCATCATCAGTTCGGTGGTCTTCCGACGAACAATAAGGCCGCAA
ATCGCGGCCTTTTTTATTGATAACAAAACCGGCTCAGTTCTGCGTAGAAACCAACATGCAAGCTCCACCG
GGTGCAAAGCGGCAGCGGCGGCAGGATATATTCAATTGTAAATGGCTTCATGTCCGGGAAATCTACTGGT
GGCAGGATATATTGTGGTGTAAACAATGGAGAAAAAGATTAATTAAGTACTAGTAGCCTGGTCGAAACGG
TCTCAGGAGAGCGCGAGTCGGTCCCATTATTGAAGCATTTATCAGGGTTATTGTCTCATGAGCGGATACA
TATTTGAATGTATTTAGAAAAATAAACAAATAGGGGTTCCGCGCACATTTCCCCGAAAAGTGCCACCTGA
CGTCTAAGAAACCATTATTATCATGACATTAACCTATAAAAATAGGCGTATCACGAGGCCCTTTCGTCTT
CAAGAATTAGCTTGGCAATTCCCGATCTAGTAACATAGATGACACCGCGCGCGATAATTTATCCTAGTTT
GCGCGCTATATTTTGTTTTCTATCGCGTATTAAATGTATAATTGCGGGACTCTAATCATAAAAACCCATC
TCATAAATAACGTCATGCATTACATGTTAATTATTACATGCTTAACGTAATTCAACAGAAATTATATGAT
AATCGTCGCAAGACCGGCAACAGGATTCAATCTTAAGAAACTTTATTGCCAAATGTTTGAACGATCGGGA
TCGAAGATCCATTCCAAGCTCACTCTTTTTTTGGGTTTGGTGGGGTATCTTCATCATCGAATAGATAGTT
ATATACATCATCCATTGTAGTGGTATTAAACATCCCTGTAGTGATTCCAAACGCGTTATACGCAGTTTGG
TCCGTCCAACCAGGTGACAGTGGTTTTGAATTATTACCATCATCAATTTTACTAGCCGTGATTTCATTAT
TCATGAAGTTATCATGAACGTTAGAGGAGGCAATTGGTTGTGAAAGCGCTTGAGAATTTGTTGGCTGTGA
ATGTGAGTTATGCGAAGATACTTGTTTGTATAGCTCGTTCAACTCATTGATGGAGAATGGAATGTCAATA
TCGTTTAGTGCTGTGTTCGTAGTTGTATATGCGCTTCCTGTTTCATTGATACTAACAGGTTCCATAGATA
TACTAGGGCTTTGCTCAAGCGGATCGAGGGAAGCCAAATCAAGATTGTCAATGCTGTCGGCCTTAATTTC
TCCGTTTTGCAGAGGTGGCTTCAAACTCGGCAATGTGGTTGTCATGTCTACATCCGACGAGCGACCATTT
AGGCCCAAAAGAACGTCCAGATCTGCAATACCAAGACCATTGACATGCGCTGCTTCATCATTTGCCCTTC
TGTGGCATGACCCTCCCTTTGATTTCCGGCTGCTTTTCCTCTTGGTATGACATTTACAAGGTTCACCCTC
ATCACAACGACATCGTGTTTCATCTTCCTTGCTGCCAACAGCTGGCCGTCGTGCAGAGGCACACATGCAC
CCACCGGATGGGTTGAAGTTCTTGGTTCTTCTCAGCTCTTTACAATGGCCACATGTGGTCGATGGTCTTC
CCTTGCGTCTGATCATCTGTAGCGGACCATCAGTGTGAGTACACTGCGCCGCCCTGTGACCCCTGATACA
CGTTTCACAGGCATATTTGACCCCGTTAATTACGACCATCATTGCCTCGATCGAGTTGAGAGTGAATATG
AGACTCTAATTGGATACCGAGGGGAATTTATGGAACGTCAGTGGAGCATTTTTGACAAGAAATATTTGCT
AGCTGATAGTGACCTTAGGCGACTTTTGAACGCGCAATAATGGTTTCTGACGTATGTGCTTAGCTCATTA
AACTCCAGAAACCCGCGGCTCAGTGGCTCCTTCAACGTTGCGGTTCTGTCAGTTCCAAACGTAAAACGGC
TTGTCCCGCGTCATCGGCGGGGGTCATACCGTGACTCCCTTAATTCTCATGTATCTCCTGACAGCGAAAT
GATTGATGAAGAACAATGGTGGATGAAGAACAAAGAAGGAGGGAGCTTTTGTTCAAGATGAACAAAGAAC
AATAGTGGATGAAGAACAAAGTGAAAAAAATAAAAAAAAATGTATGGTTAAATAAAGAGTAAAGTTACCA
TTGAGACTCCTGACGGAGAGTGGTCTTGGGAGAGCGATGCGTCTTTTCCGATGAACCGTTCCAGCAAAAA
AGACTAAGCGATGCGTCTTTTCCGCTGAACCGTTCCAGCAAAAAAGACTAA
